>Addgene plasmid #245040 | TRPML1 Y499A-EGFP | addgene full sequence | sequence record 488276 | Addgene NGS Result
CGTTACATAACTTACGGTAAATGGCCCGCCTGGCTGACCGCCCAACGACCCCCGCCCATTGACGTCAATA
ATGACGTATGTTCCCATAGTAACGCCAATAGGGACTTTCCATTGACGTCAATGGGTGGAGTATTTACGGT
AAACTGCCCACTTGGCAGTACATCAAGTGTATCATATGCCAAGTACGCCCCCTATTGACGTCAATGACGG
TAAATGGCCCGCCTGGCATTATGCCCAGTACATGACCTTATGGGACTTTCCTACTTGGCAGTACATCTAC
GTATTAGTCATCGCTATTACCATGGTGATGCGGTTTTGGCAGTACATCAATGGGCGTGGATAGCGGTTTG
ACTCACGGGGATTTCCAAGTCTCCACCCCATTGACGTCAATGGGAGTTTGTTTTGGCACCAAAATCAACG
GGACTTTCCAAAATGTCGTAACAACTCCGCCCCATTGACGCAAATGGGCGGTAGGCGTGTACGGTGGGAG
GTCTATATAAGCAGAGCTGGTTTAGTGAACCGTCAGATCCGCTAGCGCTACCGGTCGCCACCATGGTGAG
CAAGGGCGAGGAGCTGTTCACCGGGGTGGTGCCCATCCTGGTCGAGCTGGACGGCGACGTAAACGGCCAC
AAGTTCAGCGTGTCCGGCGAGGGCGAGGGCGATGCCACCTACGGCAAGCTGACCCTGAAGTTCATCTGCA
CCACCGGCAAGCTGCCCGTGCCCTGGCCCACCCTCGTGACCACCCTGACCTACGGCGTGCAGTGCTTCAG
CCGCTACCCCGACCACATGAAGCAGCACGACTTCTTCAAGTCCGCCATGCCCGAAGGCTACGTCCAGGAG
CGCACCATCTTCTTCAAGGACGACGGCAACTACAAGACCCGCGCCGAGGTGAAGTTCGAGGGCGACACCC
TGGTGAACCGCATCGAGCTGAAGGGCATCGACTTCAAGGAGGACGGCAACATCCTGGGGCACAAGCTGGA
GTACAACTACAACAGCCACAACGTCTATATCATGGCCGACAAGCAGAAGAACGGCATCAAGGTGAACTTC
AAGATCCGCCACAACATCGAGGACGGCAGCGTGCAGCTCGCCGACCACTACCAGCAGAACACCCCCATCG
GCGACGGCCCCGTGCTGCTGCCCGACAACCACTACCTGAGCACCCAGTCCGCCCTGAGCAAAGACCCCAA
CGAGAAGCGCGATCACATGGTCCTGCTGGAGTTCGTGACCGCCGCCGGGATCACTCTCGGCATGGACGAG
CTGTACAAGTCCGGACTCAGATCTCGAGCAACAGCACCAGCAGGTCCACGCGGCTCAGAGACCGAGCGGC
TTCTGACCCCCAACCCCGGGTATGGGACCCAGGCGGGGCCTTCACCGGCCCCTCCGACACCCCCAGAAGA
GGAAGACCTTCGCCGTCGTCTCAAATACTTTTTCATGAGTCCCTGCGACAAGTTTCGAGCCAAGGGCCGC
AAGCCCTGCAAGCTGATGCTGCAAGTGGTCAAGATCCTGGTGGTCACGGTGCAGCTCATCCTGTTTGGGC
TCAGTAATCAGCTGGCTGTGACATTCCGGGAAGAGAACACCATCGCCTTCCGACACCTCTTCCTGCTGGG
CTACTCGGACGGAGCGGATGACACCTTCGCAGCCTACACGCGGGAGCAGCTGTACCAGGCCATCTTCCAT
GCTGTGGACCAGTACCTGGCGTTGCCTGACGTGTCACTGGGCCGGTATGCGTATGTCCGTGGTGGGGGTG
ACCCTTGGACCAATGGCTCAGGGCTTGCTCTCTGCCAGCGGTACTACCACCGAGGCCACGTGGACCCGGC
CAACGACACATTTGACATTGATCCGATGGTGGTTACTGACTGCATCCAGGTGGATCCCCCCGAGCGGCCC
CCTCCGCCCCCCAGCGACGATCTCACCCTCTTGGAAAGCAGCTCCAGTTACAAGAACCTCACGCTCAAAT
TCCACAAGCTGGTCAATGTCACCATCCACTTCCGGCTGAAGACCATTAACCTCCAGAGCCTCATCAATAA
TGAGATCCCGGACTGCTATACCTTCAGCGTCCTGATCACGTTTGACAACAAAGCACACAGTGGGCGGATC
CCCATCAGCCTGGAGACCCAGGCCCACATCCAGGAGTGTAAGCACCCCAGTGTCTTCCAGCACGGAGACA
ACAGCTTCCGGCTCCTGTTTGACGTGGTGGTCATCCTCACCTGCTCCCTGTCCTTCCTCCTCTGCGCCCG
CTCACTCCTTCGAGGCTTCCTGCTGCAGAACGAGTTTGTGGGGTTCATGTGGCGGCAGCGGGGACGGGTC
ATCAGCCTGTGGGAGCGGCTGGAATTTGTCAATGGCTGGTACATCCTGCTCGTCACCAGCGATGTGCTCA
CCATCTCGGGCACCATCATGAAGATCGGCATCGAGGCCAAGAACTTGGCGAGCTACGACGTCTGCAGCAT
CCTCCTGGGCACCTCGACGCTGCTGGTGTGGGTGGGCGTGATCCGCTACCTGACCTTCTTCCACAACTAC
AATATCCTCATCGCCACACTGCGGGTGGCCCTGCCCAGCGTCATGCGCTTCTGCTGCTGCGTGGCTGTCA
TCTACCTGGGCTACTGCTTCTGTGGCTGGATCGTGCTGGGGCCCTATCATGTGAAGTTCCGCTCACTCTC
CATGGTGTCTGAGTGCCTGTTCTCGCTCATCAATGGGGACGACATGTTTGTGACGTTCGCCGCCATGCAG
GCGCAGCAGGGCCGCAGCAGCCTGGTGTGGCTCTTCTCCCAGCTCTACCTTGCCTCCTTCATCAGCCTCT
TCATCTACATGGTGCTCAGCCTCTTCATCGCGCTCATCACCGGCGCCTACGACACCATCAAGCATCCCGG
CGGCGCAGGCGCAGAGGAGAGCGAGCTGCAGGCCTACATCGCACAGTGCCAGGACAGCCCCACCTCCGGC
AAGTTCCGCCGCGGGAGCGGCTCGGCCTGCAGCCTTCTCTGCTGCTGCGGAAGGGACCCCTCGGAGGAGC
ATTCGCTGCTGGTGAATTGAGAATTCTGCAGTCGACGGTACCGCGGGCCCGGGATCCACCGGATCTAGAT
AACTGATCATAATCAGCCATACCACATTTGTAGAGGTTTTACTTGCTTTAAAAAACCTCCCACACCTCCC
CCTGAACCTGAAACATAAAATGAATGCAATTGTTGTTGTTAACTTGTTTATTGCAGCTTATAATGGTTAC
AAATAAAGCAATAGCATCACAAATTTCACAAATAAAGCATTTTTTTCACTGCATTCTAGTTGTGGTTTGT
CCAAACTCATCAATGTATCTTAACGCGTAAATTGTAAGCGTTAATATTTTGTTAAAATTCGCGTTAAATT
TTTGTTAAATCAGCTCATTTTTTAACCAATAGGCCGAAATCGGCAAAATCCCTTATAAATCAAAAGAATA
GACCGAGATAGGGT
[37 nt withheld, positions 3445-3481]
AAAGAACGTGGACTCCAACGTCAAAGG
[49 nt withheld, positions 3509-3557]
T
[91 nt withheld, positions 3559-3649]
G
[124 nt withheld, positions 3651-3774]
CAGGTGGCACTTTTCGGGGAAATGTGCGCGGAACCCCTATTTGTTTATTTTTCTAAATACATTCAAATAT
GTATCCGCTCATGAGACAATAACCCTGATAAATGCTTCAATAATATTGAAAAAGGAAGAGTCCTGAGGCG
GAAAGAACCAGCTGTGGAATGTGTGTCAGTTAGGGTGTGGAAAGTCCCCAGGCTCCCCAGCAGGCAGAAG
TATGCAAAGCATGCATCTCAATTAGTCAGCAACCAGGTGTGGAAAGTCCCCAGGCTCCCCAGCAGGCAGA
AGTATGCAAAGCATGCATCTCAATTAGTCAGCAACCATAGTCCCGCCCCTAACTCCGCCCATCCCGCCCC
TAACTCCGCCCAGTTCCGCCCATTCTCCGCCCCATGGCTGACTAATTTTTTTTATTTATGCAGAGGCCGA
GGCCGCCTCGGCCTCTGAGCTATTCCAGAAGTAGTGAGGAGGCTTTTTTGGAGGCCTAGGCTTTTGCAAA
GATCGATCAAGAGACAGGATGAGGATCGTTTCGCATGATTGAACAAGATGGATTGCACGCAGGTTCTCCG
GCCGCTTGGGTGGAGAGGCTATTCGGCTATGACTGGGCACAACAGACAATCGGCTGCTCTGATGCCGCCG
TGTTCCGGCTGTCAGCGCAGGGGCGCCCGGTTCTTTTTGTCAAGACCGACCTGTCCGGTGCCCTGAATGA
ACTGCAAGACGAGGCAGCGCGGCTATCGTGGCTGGCCACGACGGGCGTTCCTTGCGCAGCTGTGCTCGAC
GTTGTCACTGAAGCGGGAAGGGACTGGCTGCTATTGGGCGAAGTGCCGGGGCAGGATCTCCTGTCATCTC
ACCTTGCTCCTGCCGAGAAAGTATCCATCATGGCTGATGCAATGCGGCGGCTGCATACGCTTGATCCGGC
TACCTGCCCATTCGACCACCAAGCGAAACATCGCATCGAGCGAGCACGTACTCGGATGGAAGCCGGTCTT
GTCGATCAGGATGATCTGGACGAAGAGCATCAGGGGCTCGCGCCAGCCGAACTGTTCGCCAGGCTCAAGG
CGAGCATGCCCGACGGCGAGGATCTCGTCGTGACCCATGGCGATGCCTGCTTGCCGAATATCATGGTGGA
AAATGGCCGCTTTTCTGGATTCATCGACTGTGGCCGGCTGGGTGTGGCGGACCGCTATCAGGACATAGCG
TTGGCTACCCGTGATATTGCTGAAGAGCTTGGCGGCGAATGGGCTGACCGCTTCCTCGTGCTTTACGGTA
TCGCCGCTCCCGATTCGCAGCGCATCGCCTTCTATCGCCTTCTTGACGAGTTCTTCTGAGCGGGACTCTG
GGGTTCGAAATGACCGACCAAGCGACGCCCAACCTGCCATCACGAGATTTCGATTCCACCGCCGCCTTCT
ATGAAAGGTTGGGCTTCGGAATCGTTTTCCGGGACGCCGGCTGGATGATCCTCCAGCGCGGGGATCTCAT
GCTGGAGTTCTTCGCCCACCCTAGGGGGAGGCTAACTGAAACACGGAAGGAGACAATACCGGAAGGAACC
CGCGCTATGACGGCAATAAAAAGACAGAATAAAACGCACGGTGTTGGGTCGTTTGTTCATAAACGCGGGG
TTCGGTCCCAGGGCTGGCACTCTGTCGATACCCCACCGAGACCCCATTGGGGCCAATACGCCCGCGTTTC
TTCCTTTTCCCCACCCCACCCCCCAAGTTCGGGTGAAGGCCCAGGGCTCGCAGCCAACGTCGGGGCGGCA
GGCCCTGCCATAGCCTCAGGTTACTCATATATACTTTAGATTGATTTAAAACTTCATTTTTAATTTAAAA
GGATCTAGGTGAAGATCCTTTTTGATAATCTCATGACCAAAATCCCTTAACGTGAGTTTTCGTTCCACTG
AGCGTCAGACCCCGTAGAAAAGATCAAAGGATCTTCTTGAGATCCTTTTTTTCTGCGCGTAATCTGCTGC
TTGCAAACAAAAAAACCACCGCTACCAGCGGTGGTTTGTTTGCCGGATCAAGAGCTACCAACTCTTTTTC
CGAAGGTAACTGGCTTCAGCAGAGCGCAGATACCAAATACTGTTCTTCTAGTGTAGCCGTAGTTAGGCCA
CCACTTCAAGAACTCTGTAGCACCGCCTACATACCTCGCTCTGCTAATCCTGTTACCAGTGGCTGCTGCC
AGTGGCGATAAGTCGTGTCTTACCGGGTTGGACTCAAGACGATAGTTACCGGATAAGGCGCAGCGGTCGG
GCTGAACGGGGGGTTCGTGCACACAGCCCAGCTTGGAGCGAACGACCTACACCGAACTGAGATACCTACA
GCGTGAGCTATGAGAAAGCGCCACGCTTCCCGAAGGGAGAAAGGCGGACAGGTATCCGGTAAGCGGCAGG
GTCGGAACAGGAGAGCGCACGAGGGAGCTTCCAGGGGGAAACGCCTGGTATCTTTATAGTCCTGTCGGGT
TTCGCCACCTCTGACTTGAGCGTCGATTTTTGTGATGCTCGTCAGGGGGGCGGAGCCTATGGAAAAACGC
CAGCAACGCGGCCTTTTTACGGTTCCTGGCCTTTTGCTGGCCTTTTGCTCACATGTTCTTTCCTGCGTTA
TCCCCTGATTCTGTGGATAACCGTATTACCGCCATGCATTAGTTATTAATAGTAATCAATTACGGGGTCA
TTAGTTCATAGCCCATATATGGAGTTCCG
Features (pLannotate 1.2.2; 17 found; start..end, strand, type, name):
      1..304     +  enhancer       CMV enhancer: human cytomegalovirus immediate early enhancer
    305..508     +  promoter       CMV promoter: human cytomegalovirus (CMV) immediate early promoter
    553..1269    +  CDS            EGFP: EGFP is a basic (constitutively fluorescent) green fluorescent protein published in 1996, derived from Aequorea victoria. It is reported to be a rapidly-maturing weak dimer with moderate acid sensitivity.
   1270..1289    +  misc_feature   MCS (fragment): multiple cloning site
   1291..3027    +  CDS            MCOLN1: MCLN1_HUMAN - Also known as ML4, TRPML1 From Homo sapiens (Human).
   3031..3067    +  misc_feature   MCS (fragment): multiple cloning site
   3084..3168    +  CDS            large T antigen (fragment): large T antigen from SV40 (simian virus 40)
   3191..3312    +  polyA_signal   SV40 poly(A) signal: SV40 polyadenylation signal
   3346..3774    -  rep_origin     f1 ori (sequence partly withheld): f1 bacteriophage origin of replication; arrow indicates direction of (+) strand synthesis
   3801..3905    +  promoter       AmpR promoter: bla
   3907..4264    +  promoter       SV40 promoter: SV40 enhancer and early promoter
   4299..5093    +  CDS            NeoR/KanR: aminoglycoside phosphotransferase from Tn5; aph(3')-II (or nptII); confers resistance to neomycin, kanamycin, and G418 (Geneticin®)
   5114..5266    +  CDS            ble (fragment): BLE_KLEPN - Experimental evidence at protein level: Swiss-Prot protein existence level 1. Binding protein with a strong affinity to the bleomycin family of antibiotics. Binds to CL990; an antimitotic-antibiotic compound. From Klebsiella pneumoniae.
   5325..5372    +  polyA_signal   HSV TK poly(A) signal: herpes simplex virus thymidine kinase polyadenylation signal (Cole and Stacy, 1985)
   5463..5479    -  polyA_signal   bGH poly(A) signal (fragment): bovine growth hormone polyadenylation signal
   5701..6289    +  rep_origin     ori: high-copy-number ColE1/pMB1/pBR322/pUC origin of replication
   6404..6463    +  enhancer       CMV enhancer (fragment): human cytomegalovirus immediate early enhancer
