[The description below was written by a language model from this plasmid's Addgene catalogue record and pLannotate feature annotations shown in this document.]
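Description:
TRPML1 Y499A-EGFP is a mammalian expression plasmid built on a "C1"-type EGFP fusion backbone, carrying human TRPML1 (MCOLN1, the lysosomal mucolipin-1 cation channel) with a Y499A point mutation. Expression is driven by the human cytomegalovirus immediate early enhancer and promoter and terminated by the SV40 polyadenylation signal.

The record is inconsistent about the position of the tag. The plasmid name and stated purpose describe a C-terminal EGFP, whereas the tag field lists EGFP as N-terminal on the insert. The feature table from the full sequence supports the latter. The EGFP coding sequence lies immediately downstream of the CMV promoter, followed by a short multiple cloning site fragment and then the MCOLN1 open reading frame, as expected for a C1-style vector. The encoded protein therefore appears to be EGFP-TRPML1. The cloning sites used are not recorded.

The plasmid replicates in E. coli from a high-copy ColE1/pUC-type origin and also carries an f1 phage origin. A single Tn5 NeoR/KanR (aminoglycoside phosphotransferase) cassette is placed behind tandem bacterial (bla) and SV40 early promoters and ends in the HSV TK polyadenylation signal. It provides kanamycin selection in bacteria and could support G418 selection in mammalian cells. The short large T antigen, ble and bGH poly(A) annotations are small fragment matches that appear to be backbone remnants rather than functional elements.

The construct suits transient or stable expression of a fluorescently tagged mutant channel, for example to follow its localisation by live-cell or fixed-cell imaging and compare its behaviour with wild-type TRPML1. The record does not state the functional consequence of the Y499A substitution.
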