Addgene plasmid #245040: TRPML1 Y499A-EGFP
Purpose: Expresses TRPML1 mutant with C-terminus EGFP tag in mammalian cells
Depositing lab: Thomas Martin. Depositing organization: University of Wisconsin, Madison.
Backbone
  Vector backbone: C1
  Vector type: Mammalian Expression
Growth in bacteria
  Bacterial resistance: Kanamycin, 50 μg/mL
  Growth temperature: 37°C
  Growth strain: DH5alpha
  Copy number: High Copy
Gene/Insert
  Gene/Insert name: TRPML1
  Species: H. sapiens (human)
  Mutation: Y499A
  Entrez Gene: MCOLN1 (a.k.a. LECD, MG-2, ML1, ML4, MLIV, MST080, MSTP080, TRP-ML1, TRPM-L1, TRPML1)
  Tag / fusion protein: EGFP (N terminal on insert)
  Cloning method: Restriction Enzyme; 5′ cloning site Unknown (unknown if destroyed)
Terms and licenses: Academic/Nonprofit Terms; Industry Terms: Not Available to Industry
How to cite: TRPML1 Y499A-EGFP was a gift from Thomas Martin (Addgene plasmid # 245040 ; http://n2t.net/addgene:245040 ; RRID:Addgene_245040)
